>Addgene plasmid #157139 | pD649-HAsp-TNFRSF25-COMP5AP-AviTag-9xHis | depositor full sequence | sequence record 303387 | Full Sequence
TTTCAATATTATTGAAGCATTTATCAGGGTTATTGTCTCATGAGCGGATACATATTTGAATGTATTTAGA
AAAATAAACAAATAGGGGTCAGTGTTACAACCAATTAACCAATTCTGAACATTATCGCGAGCCCATTTAT
ACCTGAATATGGCTCATAACACCCCTTGCTCATGACCAAAATCCCTTAACGTGAGTTACGCGCGCGTCGT
TCCACTGAGCGTCAGACCCCGTAGAAAAGATCAAAGGATCTTCTTGAGATCCTTTTTTTCTGCGCGTAAT
CTGCTGCTTGCAAACAAAAAAACCACCGCTACCAGCGGTGGTTTGTTTGCCGGATCAAGAGCTACCAACT
CTTTTTCCGAAGGTAACTGGCTTCAGCAGAGCGCAGATACCAAATACTGTTCTTCTAGTGTAGCCGTAGT
TAGCCCACCACTTCAAGAACTCTGTAGCACCGCCTACATACCTCGCTCTGCTAATCCTGTTACCAGTGGC
TGCTGCCAGTGGCGATAAGTCGTGTCTTACCGGGTTGGACTCAAGACGATAGTTACCGGATAAGGCGCAG
CGGTCGGGCTGAACGGGGGGTTCGTGCACACAGCCCAGCTTGGAGCGAACGACCTACACCGAACTGAGAT
ACCTACAGCGTGAGCTATGAGAAAGCGCCACGCTTCCCGAAGGGAGAAAGGCGGACAGGTATCCGGTAAG
CGGCAGGGTCGGAACAGGAGAGCGCACGAGGGAGCTTCCAGGGGGAAACGCCTGGTATCTTTATAGTCCT
GTCGGGTTTCGCCACCTCTGACTTGAGCGTCGATTTTTGTGATGCTCGTCAGGGGGGCGGAGCCTATGGA
AAAACGCCAGCAACGCGGCCTTTTTACGGTTCCTGGCCTTTTGCTGGCCTTTTGCTCACATGTTCTTTCC
TGCGTTATCCCCTGATTCTGTGGATAACCGTATTACCGCCTTTGAGTGAGCTGATACCGCTCGCCGCAGC
CGAACGACCGAGCGCAGCGAGTCAGTGAGCGAGGAAGCGGAAGGCGAGAGTAGGGAACTGCCAGGCATCA
AACTAAGCAGAAGGCCCCTGACGGATGGCCTTTTTGCGTTTCTACAAACTCTTTCTGTGTTGTAAAACGA
CGGCCAGTCTTAAGCTCGGGCCCCCTGGGCGGTTCTGATAACGAGTAATCGTTAATCCGCAAATAACGTA
AAAACCCGCTTCGGCGGGTTTTTTTATGGGGGGAGTTTAGGGAAAGAGCATTTGTCAGAATATTTAAGGG
CGCCTGTCACTTTGCTTGATATATGAGAATTATTTAACCTTATAAATGAGAAAAAAGCAACGCACTTTAA
ATAAGATACGTTGCTTTTTCGATTGATGAACACCTATAATTAAACTATTCATCTATTATTTATGATTTTT
TGTATATACAATATTTCTAGTTTGTTAAAGAGAATTAAGAAAATAAATCTCGAAAATAATAAAGGGAAAA
TCAGTTTTTGATATCAAAATTATACATGTCAACGATAATACAAAATATAATACAAACTATAAGATGTTAT
CAGTATTTATTATCATTTAGAATAAATTTTGTGTCGCCCTTAATTGTGAGCGGATAACAATTACGAGCTT
CATGCACAGTGGCGTTGACTCAATATTGGCCATTAGCCATATTATTCATTGGTTATATAGCATAAATCAA
TATTGGCTATTGGCCATTGCATACGTTGTATCTATATCATAATATGTACATTTATATTGGCTCATGTCCA
ATATGACCGCCATGTTGGCATTGATTATTGACTAGTTATTAATAGTAATCAATTACGGGGTCATTAGTTC
ATAGCCCATATATGGAGTTCCGCGTTACATAACTTACGGTAAATGGCCCGCCTGGCTGACCGCCCAACGA
CCCCCGCCCATTGACGTCAATAATGACGTATGTTCCCATAGTAACGCCAATAGGGACTTTCCATTGACGT
CAATGGGTGGAGTATTTACGGTAAACTGCCCACTTGGCAGTACATCAAGTGTATCATATGCCAAGTACGC
CCCCTATTGACGTCAATGACGGTAAATGGCCCGCCTGGCATTATGCCCAGTACATGACCTTATGGGACTT
TCCTACTTGGCAGTACATCTACGTATTAGTCATCGCTATTACCATGGTGATGCGGTTTTGGCAGTACATC
AATGGGCGTGGATAGCGGTTTGACTCACGGGGATTTCCAAGTCTCCACCCCATTGACGTCAATGGGAGTT
TGTTTTGGCACCAAAATCAACGGGACTTTCCAAAATGTCGTAACAACTCCGCCCCATTGACGCAAATGGG
CGGTAGGCGTGTACGGTGGGAGGTCTATATAAGCAGAGCTCGTTTAGTGAACCGTCAGATCGCCTGGAGA
CGCCATCCACGCTGTTTTGACCTCCATAGAAGACACCGGGACCGATCCAGCCTCCGCGGCCGGGAACGGT
GCATTGGAACGCGGATTCCCCGTGCCAAGAGTGACGTAAGTACCGCCTATAGAGTCTATAGGCCCACCCC
CTTGGCTTCGTTAGAACGCGGCTACAATTAATACATAACCTTATGTATCATACACATACGATTTAGGTGA
CACTATAGAATAACATCCACTTTGCCTTTCTCTCCACAGGTGTCCACTCCCAGGTCCAACTGCACCTCGG
TTCTATCGAAAACGCGCCTGCTAGCGCCACCATGAAGACCATCATTGCCCTGAGCTACATCTTCTGCCTG
GTGTTCGCTGCGGCCGCCCAAGGTGGAACCAGATCTCCTAGATGTGACTGTGCCGGCGACTTCCACAAGA
AGATCGGCCTGTTCTGCTGCAGAGGATGTCCTGCCGGACACTACCTGAAGGCCCCTTGTACAGAGCCCTG
CGGCAATAGCACATGCCTCGTGTGCCCTCAAGATACCTTCCTGGCCTGGGAGAACCACCACAATAGCGAG
TGTGCCAGATGCCAGGCCTGTGATGAACAGGCTTCTCAGGTGGCCCTGGAAAATTGCTCTGCCGTGGCCG
ATACCAGATGCGGATGCAAGCCTGGATGGTTCGTGGAATGCCAGGTGTCCCAGTGTGTGTCTAGCAGCCC
CTTCTACTGCCAGCCTTGTCTGGATTGTGGCGCCCTGCACAGACACACCAGACTGCTGTGTAGCAGAAGA
GACACCGACTGCGGCACCTGTCTGCCTGGCTTTTATGAACACGGCGACGGCTGCGTGTCCTGTCCTACAT
CTACACTGGGCAGCTGTCCTGAGAGATGTGCCGCTGTTTGTGGCTGGCGACAAGGCGCGCCGGAAGATCA
AGTTGATCCAAGATTGATTGATGGCAAGGGCGGATCTCTGGAGGTGCTGTTCCAGGGACCAGGCGGAAGC
GGCAATCCCGGCGGCGATCTGGCCCCCCAGATGCTGCGCGAGCTGCAGGAGACCAATGCCGCCCTGCAGG
ACGTGCGCGAGCTGCTGCGCCACCGCGTGAAGGAGATCACCTTCCTGAAGAACACCGTGATGGAGTGCGA
CGCCTGCGGTATGCAGCCCTCTAGAGGCTCCGGCTCCATCATCCCAGTTGAGGAGGAGAACCCGGACTTC
TGGAACCGCGAGGCAGCCGAGGCCCTGGGTGCCGCCAAGAAGCTGCAGCCTGCACAGACAGCCGCCAAGA
ACCTCATCATCTTCCTGGGCGATGGGATGGGGGTGTCTACGGTGACAGCTGCCAGGATCCTAAAAGGGCA
GAAGAAGGACAAACTGGGGCCTGAGATACCCCTGGCCATGGACCGCTTCCCATATGTGGCTCTGTCCAAG
ACATACAATGTAGACAAACATGTGCCAGACAGTGGAGCCACAGCCACGGCCTACCTGTGCGGGGTCAAGG
GCAACTTCCAGACCATTGGCTTGAGTGCAGCCGCCCGCTTTAACCAGTGCAACACGACACGCGGCAACGA
GGTCATCTCCGTGATGAATCGGGCCAAGAAAGCAGGGAAGTCAGTGGGAGTGGTAACCACCACACGAGTG
CAGCACGCCTCGCCAGCCGGCACCTACGCCCACACGGTGAACCGCAACTGGTACTCGGACGCCGACGTGC
CTGCCTCGGCCCGCCAGGAGGGGTGCCAGGACATCGCTACGCAGCTCATCTCCAACATGGACATTGACGT
GATCCTAGGTGGAGGCCGAAAGTACATGTTTCGCATGGGAACCCCAGACCCTGAGTACCCAGATGACTAC
AGCCAAGGTGGGACCAGGCTGGACGGGAAGAATCTGGTGCAGGAATGGCTGGCGAAGCGCCAGGGTGCCC
GGTATGTGTGGAACCGCACTGAGCTCATGCAGGCTTCCCTGGACCCGTCTGTGACCCATCTCATGGGTCT
CTTTGAGCCTGGAGACATGAAATACGAGATCCACCGAGACTCCACACTGGACCCCTCCCTGATGGAGATG
ACAGAGGCTGCCCTGCGCCTGCTGAGCAGGAACCCCCGCGGCTTCTTCCTCTTCGTGGAGGGTGGTCGCA
TCGACCATGGTCATCATGAAAGCAGGGCTTACCGGGCACTGACTGAGACGATCATGTTCGACGACGCCAT
TGAGAGGGCGGGCCAGCTCACCAGCGAGGAGGACACGCTGAGCCTCGTCACTGCCGACCACTCCCACGTC
TTCTCCTTCGGAGGCTACCCCCTGCGAGGGAGCTCCATCTTCGGGCTGGCCCCTGGCAAGGCCCGGGACA
GGAAGGCCTACACGGTCCTCCTATACGGAAACGGTCCAGGCTATGTGCTCAAGGACGGCGCCCGGCCGGA
TGTTACCGAGAGCGAGAGCGGGAGCCCCGAGTATCGGCAGCAGTCAGCAGTGCCCCTGGACGAAGAGACC
CACGCAGGCGAGGACGTGGCGGTGTTCGCGCGCGGCCCGCAGGCGCACCTGGTTCACGGCGTGCAGGAGC
AGACCTTCATAGCGCACGTCATGGCCTTCGCCGCCTGCCTGGAGCCCTACACCGCCTGCGACCTGGCGCC
CCCCGCCGGCACCACCGACGCCGCGCACCCGGGTGGCGGAGGACTGAACGACATCTTCGAGGCTCAGAAA
ATCGAATGGCACGAACATCACCATCACCATCACCATCACCATTAAGGCCGGCCTGTAGTCACTGGCACAA
CGCGTTACCCGGTAAGCCAATCGGGTATACACGGTCGTCATACTGCAGACAGGGTTCTTCTACTTTGCAA
GATAGTCTTGAGTAGTAAAATAAATAGATAGAGAAAATCAGCCTCGACTGTGCCTTCTAGTTGCCAGCCA
TCTGTTGTTTGCCCCTCCCCCGTGCCTTCCTTGACCCTGGAAGGTGCCACTCCCACTGTCCTTTCCTAAT
AAAATGAGGAAATTGCATCACAACACTCAACCCTATCTCGGTCTATTCTTTTGATTTATAAGGGATTTTG
CCGATTTCGGCCTATTGGTTAAAAAATGAGCTGATTTAACAAAAATTTAACGCGAATTAATTCTGTGGAA
TGTGTGTCAGTTAGGGTGTGGAAAGTCCCCAGGCTCCCCAGCAGGCAGAAGTATGCAAAGCATGCATCTC
AATTAGTCAGCAACCAGGTGTGGAAAGTCCCCAGGCTCCCCAGCAGGCAGAAGTATGCAAAGCATGCATC
TCAATTAGTCAGCAACCATAGTCCCGCCCCTAACTCCGCCCATCCCGCCCCTAACTCCGCCCAGTTCCGC
CCATTCTCCGCCCCATGGCTGACTAATTTTTTTTATTTATGCAGAGGCCGAGGCCGCCTCTGCCTCTGAG
CTATTCCAGAAGTAGTGAGGAGGCTTTTTTGGAGGCCTAGGCTTTTGCAAAAAGCTCCCGGGAGCTTGTA
TATCCATTTTCGGATCTGATCAGCACGTGTTGACAATTAATCATCGGCATAGTATATCGGCATAGTATAA
TACGACAAGGTGAGGAACTAAACCATGACCGAGTACAAGCCCACGGTGCGCCTCGCCACCCGCGACGACG
TCCCCAGGGCCGTACGCACCCTCGCCGCCGCGTTCGCCGACTACCCCGCCACGCGCCACACCGTCGATCC
GGACCGCCACATCGAGCGGGTCACCGAGCTGCAAGAACTCTTCCTCACGCGCGTCGGGCTCGACATCGGC
AAGGTGTGGGTCGCGGACGACGGCGCCGCGGTGGCGGTCTGGACCACGCCGGAGAGCGTCGAAGCGGGGG
CGGTGTTCGCCGAGATCGGCCCGCGCATGGCCGAGTTGAGCGGTTCCCGGCTGGCCGCGCAGCAACAGAT
GGAAGGCCTCCTGGCGCCGCACCGGCCCAAGGAGCCCGCGTGGTTCCTGGCCACCGTCGGCGTCTCGCCC
GACCACCAGGGCAAGGGTCTGGGCAGCGCCGTCGTGCTCCCCGGAGTGGAGGCGGCCGAGCGCGCCGGGG
TGCCCGCCTTCCTGGAGACATCCGCGCCCCGCAACCTCCCCTTCTACGAGCGGCTCGGCTTCACCGTCAC
CGCCGACGTCGAGGTGCCCGAAGGACCGCGCACCTGGTGCATGACCCGCAAGCCCGGTGCCTGACACGTG
CTACGAGATTTCGATTCCACCGCCGCCTTCTATGAAAGGTTGGGCTTCGGAATCGTTTTCCGGGACGCCG
GCTGGATGATCCTCCAGCGCGGGGATCTCATGCTGGAGTTCTTCGCCCACCCCAACTTGTTTATTGCAGC
TTATAATGGTTACAAATAAAGCAATAGCATCACAAATTTCACAAATAAAGCATTTTTTTCACTGCATTCT
AGTTGTGGTTTGTCCAAACTCATCAATGTATCTTATCATGTCTGTATACCGTCGACCTCTAGCTAGAGCT
TGGCGTAATCATGGTCATTACCAATGCTTAATCAGTGAGGCACCTATCTCAGCGATCTGTCTATTTCGTT
CATCCATAGTTGCCTGACTCCCCGTCGTGTAGATAACTACGATACGGGAGGGCTTACCATCTGGCCCCAG
CGCTGCGATGATACCGCGAGAACCACGCTCACCGGCTCCGGATTTATCAGCAATAAACCAGCCAGCCGGA
AGGGCCGAGCGCAGAAGTGGTCCTGCAACTTTATCCGCCTCCATCCAGTCTATTAATTGTTGCCGGGAAG
CTAGAGTAAGTAGTTCGCCAGTTAATAGTTTGCGCAACGTTGTTGCCATCGCTACAGGCATCGTGGTGTC
ACGCTCGTCGTTTGGTATGGCTTCATTCAGCTCCGGTTCCCAACGATCAAGGCGAGTTACATGATCCCCC
ATGTTGTGCAAAAAAGCGGTTAGCTCCTTCGGTCCTCCGATCGTTGTCAGAAGTAAGTTGGCCGCAGTGT
TATCACTCATGGTTATGGCAGCACTGCATAATTCTCTTACTGTCATGCCATCCGTAAGATGCTTTTCTGT
GACTGGTGAGTACTCAACCAAGTCATTCTGAGAATAGTGTATGCGGCGACCGAGTTGCTCTTGCCCGGCG
TCAATACGGGATAATACCGCGCCACATAGCAGAACTTTAAAAGTGCTCATCATTGGAAAACGTTCTTCGG
GGCGAAAACTCTCAAGGATCTTACCGCTGTTGAGATCCAGTTCGATGTAACCCACTCGTGCACCCAACTG
ATCTTCAGCATCTTTTACTTTCACCAGCGTTTCTGGGTGAGCAAAAACAGGAAGGCAAAATGCCGCAAAA
AAGGGAATAAGGGCGACACGGAAATGTTGAATACTCATATTCTTCCTT
Features (pLannotate 1.2.2; 24 found; start..end, strand, type, name):
    119..143     -  CDS            KanR (fragment): aminoglycoside phosphotransferase; aph(3')-Ia; confers resistance to kanamycin
    254..842     +  rep_origin     ori: high-copy-number ColE1/pMB1/pBR322/pUC origin of replication
   1067..1084    +  terminator     rrnB T2 terminator (fragment): transcription terminator T2 from the E. coli rrnB gene
   1109..1128    -  CDS            lacZα (fragment): LacZα fragment of β-galactosidase; lacZ fragment
   1584..1600    +  protein_bind   lac operator: The lac repressor binds to the lac operator to inhibit transcription in E. coli. This inhibition can be relieved by adding lactose or isopropyl-β-D-thiogalactopyranoside (IPTG). lac repressor encoded by lacI
   1843..2146    +  enhancer       CMV enhancer: human cytomegalovirus immediate early enhancer
   2147..2350    +  promoter       CMV promoter: human cytomegalovirus (CMV) immediate early promoter
   2486..2529    +  intron         CMV intron (fragment): modified intron A from human cytomegalovirus
   2581..2599    +  promoter       SP6 promoter: promoter for bacteriophage SP6 RNA polymerase
   2603..2640    +  CDS            IgH signal sequence (fragment): signal sequence from the mouse immunoglobulin heavy chain variable region
   2740..3273    +  CDS            TNFRSF25 (fragment): TNR25_HUMAN - Also known as APO3, DDR3, DR3, TNFRSF12, WSL, WSL1. Experimental evidence at protein level: Swiss-Prot protein existence level 1. Receptor for TNFSF12/APO3L/TWEAK. Interacts directly with the adapter TRADD. Mediates activation of NF-kappa-B and induces apoptosis. May play a role in regulating lymphocyte homeostasis. From Homo sapiens (Human).
   3370..3549    +  CDS            Comp (fragment): COMP_RAT - Experimental evidence at protein level: Swiss-Prot protein existence level 1. May play a role in the structural integrity of cartilage via its interaction with other extracellular matrix proteins such as the collagens and fibronectin. Can mediate the interaction of chondrocytes with the cartilage extracellular matrix through interaction with cell surface integrin receptors. Could play a role in the pathogenesis of osteoarthritis. Potent suppressor of apoptosis in both primary chondrocytes and transformed cells. Suppresses apoptosis by blocking the activation of caspase-3 and by indu
   3537..4989    +  CDS            SEAP (fragment): secreted alkaline phosphatase from human placenta The natural enzyme has a C-terminal transmembrane sequence that is replaced by a GPI anchor.
   5014..5055    +  CDS            AviTag™ (fragment): peptide tag that allows for enzymatic biotinylation
   5059..5082    +  CDS            8xHis: 8xHis affinity tag
   5228..5339    +  polyA_signal   bGH poly(A) signal: bovine growth hormone polyadenylation signal
   5340..5448    +  rep_origin     f1 ori (fragment): f1 bacteriophage origin of replication; arrow indicates direction of (+) strand synthesis
   5462..5791    +  promoter       SV40 promoter: SV40 enhancer and early promoter
   5839..5886    +  promoter       EM7 promoter: synthetic bacterial promoter&nbsp
   5905..6504    +  CDS            PuroR (fragment): puromycin N-acetyltransferase; pac from Streptomyces; confers resistance to puromycin
   6514..6639    +  CDS            ble (fragment): BLE_KLEPN - Experimental evidence at protein level: Swiss-Prot protein existence level 1. Binding protein with a strong affinity to the bleomycin family of antibiotics. Binds to CL990; an antimitotic-antibiotic compound. From Klebsiella pneumoniae.
   6634..6755    +  polyA_signal   SV40 poly(A) signal: SV40 polyadenylation signal
   6808..7668    -  CDS            AmpR: β-lactamase; bla; confers resistance to ampicillin, carbenicillin, and related antibiotics
   7671..89      -  promoter       AmpR promoter (fragment) (across the origin): bla
