[The description below was written by a language model from this plasmid's Addgene catalogue record and pLannotate feature annotations shown in this document.]
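Description:
pD649-HAsp-TNFRSF25-COMP5AP-AviTag-9xHis is a mammalian expression plasmid of about 7.7 kb, built on the pD649 backbone, that produces a secreted, multimerised form of the extracellular domain of human TNFRSF25 (also known as DR3, APO-3 or TRAMP). It is maintained in E. coli at high copy through a ColE1/pUC-type origin and selected with ampicillin via the β-lactamase gene. The feature table also shows an SV40 early promoter/EM7 promoter cassette driving a puromycin N-acetyltransferase coding sequence with an SV40 poly(A) signal, which could support selection in mammalian cells. Short annotated fragments of KanR, lacZα, ble and the f1 origin appear to be backbone remnants rather than functional elements.

The expression unit is driven by the CMV enhancer/promoter with a portion of CMV intron A, followed by an SP6 promoter that also serves as a sequencing primer site. The plasmid name indicates an HA signal peptide ("HAsp"), although the annotation software labels the leader region as an immunoglobulin heavy-chain signal fragment. This leader directs the protein into the secretory pathway. The roughly 525 bp TNFRSF25 ectodomain, cloned between retained NotI and AscI sites, is fused at its C terminus to the coiled-coil region of rat cartilage oligomeric matrix protein, which assembles into pentamers. This is followed by human placental alkaline phosphatase, an AviTag for enzymatic biotinylation and a polyhistidine tag (9xHis by name, annotated as 8xHis), and transcription ends at a bGH poly(A) signal. The pentameric alkaline phosphatase fusion gives a high-avidity, enzymatically detectable probe of the type used in extracellular protein–protein interaction screens. The depositor notes that some plasmids in this collection may carry an IS4-like transposase insertion upstream of the CMV promoter, but none is annotated here.
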