Addgene plasmid #157139: pD649-HAsp-TNFRSF25-COMP5AP-AviTag-9xHis
Purpose: Mammalian expression of cell-surface protein extracellular domain fused to COMP5AP-AviTag-9xHis. Protein is secreted from cells.
Depositing lab: Chris Garcia. Depositing organization: Stanford University. Publication: A Human IgSF Cell-Surface Interactome Reveals a Complex Network of Protein-Protein Interactions. Wojtowicz WM, Vielmetter J, Fernandes RA, Siepe DH, Eastman CL, Chisholm GB, Cox S, Klock H, Anderson PW, Rue SM, Miller JJ, Glaser SM, Bragstad ML, Vance J, Lam AW, Lesley SA, Zinn K, Garcia KC. Cell. 2020 Aug 20;182(4):1027-1043.e17. doi: 10.1016/j.cell.2020.07.025. PubMed 32822567.
Backbone
  Vector backbone: pD649
  Backbone size w/o insert (bp): 7153
  Vector type: Mammalian Expression
Growth in bacteria
  Bacterial resistance: Ampicillin, 100 μg/mL
  Growth temperature: 37°C
  Growth strain: DH5alpha
  Copy number: High Copy
Gene/Insert
  Gene/Insert name: TNFRSF25 (alt name: TNR25)
  Species: H. sapiens (human)
  Insert size (bp): 525
  Entrez Gene: TNFRSF25 (a.k.a. APO-3, DDR3, DR3, GEF720, LARD, PLEKHG5, TNFRSF12, TR3, TRAMP, WSL-1, WSL-LR)
  Promoter: CMV/SP6
  Tag / fusion protein: COMP5AP-AviTag-9xHis (C terminal on backbone)
  Cloning method: Restriction Enzyme; 5′ cloning site GCGGCCGC (not destroyed); 3′ cloning site GGCGCGCC (not destroyed)
  Sequencing primers: 5′ ATTTAGGTGACACTATAG; 3′ CGTCGCACTCCATCACGGTG
Resource information
  A portion of this plasmid was derived from a plasmid made by: synthesis by ThermoFisher
Terms and licenses: Academic/Nonprofit Terms; Industry Terms: Not Available to Industry
Depositor comments: Some plasmids in this collection may have an IS4-like element ISVsa5 family transposase upstream of the CMV promoter.
How to cite: pD649-HAsp-TNFRSF25-COMP5AP-AviTag-9xHis was a gift from Chris Garcia (Addgene plasmid # 157139 ; http://n2t.net/addgene:157139 ; RRID:Addgene_157139)
