>Addgene plasmid #157139 | pD649-HAsp-TNFRSF25-COMP5AP-AviTag-9xHis | depositor partial sequence | sequence record 303388 | insert (extracellular domain)
CAAGGTGGAACCAGATCTCCTAGATGTGACTGTGCCGGCGACTTCCACAAGAAGATCGGCCTGTTCTGCT
GCAGAGGATGTCCTGCCGGACACTACCTGAAGGCCCCTTGTACAGAGCCCTGCGGCAATAGCACATGCCT
CGTGTGCCCTCAAGATACCTTCCTGGCCTGGGAGAACCACCACAATAGCGAGTGTGCCAGATGCCAGGCC
TGTGATGAACAGGCTTCTCAGGTGGCCCTGGAAAATTGCTCTGCCGTGGCCGATACCAGATGCGGATGCA
AGCCTGGATGGTTCGTGGAATGCCAGGTGTCCCAGTGTGTGTCTAGCAGCCCCTTCTACTGCCAGCCTTG
TCTGGATTGTGGCGCCCTGCACAGACACACCAGACTGCTGTGTAGCAGAAGAGACACCGACTGCGGCACC
TGTCTGCCTGGCTTTTATGAACACGGCGACGGCTGCGTGTCCTGTCCTACATCTACACTGGGCAGCTGTC
CTGAGAGATGTGCCGCTGTTTGTGGCTGGCGACAA
